Addgene plasmid #90860: PTTG1 G9.1 gRNA
Purpose: 3rd generation lentiviral gRNA plasmid targeting human PTTG1
Depositing lab: Iain Cheeseman. Depositing organization: Whitehead Institute for Biomedical Research. Publication: Large-Scale Analysis of CRISPR/Cas9 Cell-Cycle Knockouts Reveals the Diversity of p53-Dependent Responses to Cell-Cycle Defects. McKinley KL, Cheeseman IM. Dev Cell. 2017 Feb 27;40(4):405-420.e2. doi: 10.1016/j.devcel.2017.01.012. Epub 2017 Feb 16. PubMed 28216383.
Backbone
  Vector backbone: pLenti-sgRNA
  Backbone manufacturer: Eric Lander & David Sabatini labs (Addgene plasmid #71409)
  Backbone size w/o insert (bp): 9151
  Vector type: Lentiviral, CRISPR
  Selectable markers: Puromycin
Growth in bacteria
  Bacterial resistance: Ampicillin, 100 μg/mL
  Growth temperature: 37°C
  Growth strain: NEB Stable
  Copy number: Unknown
Gene/Insert
  Gene/Insert name: PTTG1 (Guide Designation G9.1) (alt name: pKMKO series)
  gRNA/shRNA sequence: CACCgTCGAACGTTTTGCCAAAACG
  Species: H. sapiens (human)
  Promoter: U6
  Cloning method: Restriction Enzyme; 5′ cloning site BsmBI (destroyed during cloning); 3′ cloning site BsmBI (destroyed during cloning)
  Sequencing primers: 5′ hU6-F (5'-GAGGGCCTATTTCCCATGATT-3'); 3′ EF1a-R (5'-CACGGCGACTACTGCACTTA-3')
Terms and licenses: Academic/Nonprofit Terms; Industry Terms: Not Available to Industry
Depositor comments: Please note that gRNA target sequence listed is not strictly the 20nt spacer sequence, but also contains the 5' BsmBI overhang. For more information about knockout human cell lines generated using this plasmid, please see http://cellcycleknockouts.wi.mit.edu/ .
How to cite: PTTG1 G9.1 gRNA was a gift from Iain Cheeseman (Addgene plasmid # 90860 ; http://n2t.net/addgene:90860 ; RRID:Addgene_90860)
