[The description below was written by a language model from this plasmid's Addgene catalogue record and pLannotate feature annotations shown in this document.]
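Description:
PTTG1 G9.1 gRNA is a third-generation lentiviral CRISPR guide plasmid built on the pLenti-sgRNA backbone and designed to express a single guide RNA against human PTTG1. It is propagated in E. coli through a high-copy ColE1/pUC-type origin with ampicillin selection (AmpR/β-lactamase). The bacterial portion also carries an f1 origin and remnants of lac and phage-promoter elements inherited from the parental cloning vector. The sequenced record is 7,302 nt, smaller than the 9,151 bp listed for the empty backbone. This would be consistent with loss of a stuffer fragment when the guide oligos were cloned into the two BsmBI sites, which were destroyed in the process, but the record does not explain the difference.

The viral cassette is transcribed from an RSV promoter fused to a truncated HIV-1 5' LTR, which makes genomic RNA production Tat-independent. It includes the Ψ packaging signal with a gag fragment, the RRE for Rev-dependent export, a cPPT/CTS, WPRE, and a ΔU3 self-inactivating 3' LTR followed by an SV40 polyadenylation signal. Within this frame, a human U6 RNA polymerase III promoter drives the PTTG1 spacer joined to the S. pyogenes tracrRNA-derived scaffold. A downstream EF-1α core promoter expresses puromycin N-acetyltransferase for selecting transduced mammalian cells. No Cas9 coding sequence is annotated, so the nuclease must be supplied separately, for example from a Cas9-expressing cell line. The plasmid belongs to a guide series used in a large-scale analysis of cell-cycle gene knockouts in human cells, and here it serves to disrupt PTTG1.
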