Features (pLannotate 1.2.2; 27 found; start..end, strand, type, name):
     77..98      +  protein_bind   CAP binding site: CAP binding activates transcription in the presence of cAMP. E. coli catabolite activator protein
    113..143     +  promoter       lac promoter: promoter for the E. coli lac operon
    151..167     +  protein_bind   lac operator: The lac repressor binds to the lac operator to inhibit transcription in E. coli. This inhibition can be relieved by adding lactose or isopropyl-β-D-thiogalactopyranoside (IPTG). lac repressor encoded by lacI
    212..230     +  promoter       T3 promoter: promoter for bacteriophage T3 RNA polymerase
    258..484     +  promoter       RSV promoter: Rous sarcoma virus enhancer/promoter
    485..665     +  LTR            5' LTR (truncated): truncated 5' long terminal repeat (LTR) from HIV-1
    712..837     +  misc_feature   HIV-1 Ψ: packaging signal of human immunodeficiency virus type 1
    821..1184    +  CDS            HIV-1 gag (fragment): gag protein from human immunodeficiency virus 1; gag
   1330..1563    +  misc_feature   RRE: The Rev response element (RRE) of HIV-1 allows for Rev-dependent mRNA export from the nucleus to the cytoplasm.
   1940..1966    +  CDS            Rev (fragment): human immunodeficiency virus 1 (HIV-1) Rev protein; rev; enhances nuclear export of unspliced and incompletely spliced viral mRNAs
   1970..2210    +  promoter       U6 promoter: RNA polymerase III promoter for human U6 snRNA
   2258..2325    +  misc_RNA       tracrRNA (fragment): trans-activating CRISPR RNA for the Streptococcus pyogenes CRISPR/Cas9 system
   2374..2491    +  misc_feature   cPPT/CTS: central polypurine tract and central termination sequence of HIV-1
   2560..2771    +  promoter       EF-1α core promoter: core promoter for human elongation factor EF-1α
   2797..3396    +  CDS            PuroR (fragment): puromycin N-acetyltransferase; pac from Streptomyces; confers resistance to puromycin
   3412..4000    +  misc_feature   WPRE: woodchuck hepatitis virus posttranscriptional regulatory element
   4051..4070    +  misc_feature   cPPT/CTS (fragment): central polypurine tract and central termination sequence of HIV-1
   4072..4305    +  LTR            3' LTR (ΔU3): self-inactivating 3' long terminal repeat (LTR) from HIV-1
   4383..4504    +  polyA_signal   SV40 poly(A) signal: SV40 polyadenylation signal
   4544..4679    +  rep_origin     SV40 ori: SV40 origin of replication
   4700..4718    -  promoter       T7 promoter: promoter for bacteriophage T7 RNA polymerase
   4726..4881    +  CDS            lacZα (fragment): LacZα fragment of β-galactosidase; lacZ fragment
   4886..5314    +  rep_origin     f1 ori (sequence partly withheld): f1 bacteriophage origin of replication; arrow indicates direction of (+) strand synthesis
   5367..5471    +  promoter       AmpR promoter: bla
   5472..6332    +  CDS            AmpR: β-lactamase; bla; confers resistance to ampicillin, carbenicillin, and related antibiotics
   6503..7091    +  rep_origin     ori: high-copy-number ColE1/pMB1/pBR322/pUC origin of replication
   7274..64      +  CDS            lacI (fragment) (across the origin): lac repressor; lacI; The lac repressor binds to the lac operator to inhibit transcription in E. coli. This inhibition can be relieved by adding lactose or isopropyl-β-D-thiogalactopyranoside (IPTG).
>Addgene plasmid #90860 | PTTG1 G9.1 gRNA | addgene full sequence | sequence record 182992 | Addgene NGS Result
CGCGTTGGCCGATTCATTAATGCAGCTGGCACGACAGGTTTCCCGACTGGAAAGCGGGCAGTGAGCGCAA
CGCAATTAATGTGAGTTAGCTCACTCATTAGGCACCCCAGGCTTTACACTTTATGCTTCCGGCTCGTATG
TTGTGTGGAATTGTGAGCGGATAACAATTTCACACAGGAAACAGCTATGACCATGATTACGCCAAGCGCG
CAATTAACCCTCACTAAAGGGAACAAAAGCTGGAGCTGCAAGCTTAATGTAGTCTTATGCAATACTCTTG
TAGTCTTGCAACATGGTAACGATGAGTTAGCAACATGCCTTACAAGGAGAGAAAAAGCACCGTGCATGCC
GATTGGTGGAAGTAAGGTGGTACGATCGTGCCTTATTAGGAAGGCAACAGACGGGTCTGACATGGATTGG
ACGAACCACTGAATTGCCGCATTGCAGAGATATTGTATTTAAGTGCCTAGCTCGATACATAAACGGGTCT
CTCTGGTTAGACCAGATCTGAGCCTGGGAGCTCTCTGGCTAACTAGGGAACCCACTGCTTAAGCCTCAAT
AAAGCTTGCCTTGAGTGCTTCAAGTAGTGTGTGCCCGTCTGTTGTGTGACTCTGGTAACTAGAGATCCCT
CAGACCCTTTTAGTCAGTGTGGAAAATCTCTAGCAGTGGCGCCCGAACAGGGACTTGAAAGCGAAAGGGA
AACCAGAGGAGCTCTCTCGACGCAGGACTCGGCTTGCTGAAGCGCGCACGGCAAGAGGCGAGGGGCGGCG
ACTGGTGAGTACGCCAAAAATTTTGACTAGCGGAGGCTAGAAGGAGAGAGATGGGTGCGAGAGCGTCAGT
ATTAAGCGGGGGAGAATTAGATCGCGATGGGAAAAAATTCGGTTAAGGCCAGGGGGAAAGAAAAAATATA
AATTAAAACATATAGTATGGGCAAGCAGGGAGCTAGAACGATTCGCAGTTAATCCTGGCCTGTTAGAAAC
ATCAGAAGGCTGTAGACAAATACTGGGACAGCTACAACCATCCCTTCAGACAGGATCAGAAGAACTTAGA
TCATTATATAATACAGTAGCAACCCTCTATTGTGTGCATCAAAGGATAGAGATAAAAGACACCAAGGAAG
CTTTAGACAAGATAGAGGAAGAGCAAAACAAAAGTAAGACCACCGCACAGCAAGCGGCCGCTGATCTTCA
GACCTGGAGGAGGAGATATGAGGGACAATTGGAGAAGTGAATTATATAAATATAAAGTAGTAAAAATTGA
ACCATTAGGAGTAGCACCCACCAAGGCAAAGAGAAGAGTGGTGCAGAGAGAAAAAAGAGCAGTGGGAATA
GGAGCTTTGTTCCTTGGGTTCTTGGGAGCAGCAGGAAGCACTATGGGCGCAGCGTCAATGACGCTGACGG
TACAGGCCAGACAATTATTGTCTGGTATAGTGCAGCAGCAGAACAATTTGCTGAGGGCTATTGAGGCGCA
ACAGCATCTGTTGCAACTCACAGTCTGGGGCATCAAGCAGCTCCAGGCAAGAATCCTGGCTGTGGAAAGA
TACCTAAAGGATCAACAGCTCCTGGGGATTTGGGGTTGCTCTGGAAAACTCATTTGCACCACTGCTGTGC
CTTGGAATGCTAGTTGGAGTAATAAATCTCTGGAACAGATTTGGAATCACACGACCTGGATGGAGTGGGA
CAGAGAAATTAACAATTACACAAGCTTAATACACTCCTTAATTGAAGAATCGCAAAACCAGCAAGAAAAG
AATGAACAAGAATTATTGGAATTAGATAAATGGGCAAGTTTGTGGAATTGGTTTAACATAACAAATTGGC
TGTGGTATATAAAATTATTCATAATGATAGTAGGAGGCTTGGTAGGTTTAAGAATAGTTTTTGCTGTACT
TTCTATAGTGAATAGAGTTAGGCAGGGATATTCACCATTATCGTTTCAGACCCACCTCCCAACCCCGAGG
GGACCCAGAGAGGGCCTATTTCCCATGATTCCTTCATATTTGCATATACGATACAAGGCTGTTAGAGAGA
TAATTAGAATTAATTTGACTGTAAACACAAAGATATTAGTACAAAATACGTGACGTAGAAAGTAATAATT
TCTTGGGTAGTTTGCAGTTTTAAAATTATGTTTTAAAATGGACTATCATATGCTTACCGTAACTTGAAAG
TATTTCGATTTCTTGGCTTTATATATCTTGTGGAAAGGACGAAACACCGTCGAACGTTTTGCCAAAACGG
TTTAAGAGCTATGCTGGAAACAGCATAGCAAGTTTAAATAAGGCTAGTCCGTTATCAACTTGAAAAAGTG
GCACCGAGTCGGTGCTTTTTTTGAATTCTAGATCTTGAGACAAATGGCAGTATTCATCCACAATTTTAAA
AGAAAAGGGGGGATTGGGGGGTACAGTGCAGGGGAAAGAATAGTAGACATAATAGCAACAGACATACAAA
CTAAAGAATTACAAAAACAAATTACAAAAATTCAAAATTTTCGGGTTTATTACAGGGACAGCAGAGATCC
ACTTTGGCGCCGGCTCGAGTGGCTCCGGTGCCCGTCAGTGGGCAGAGCGCACATCGCCCACAGTCCCCGA
GAAGTTGGGGGGAGGGGTCGGCAATTGAACCGGTGCCTAGAGAAGGTGGCGCGGGGTAAACTGGGAAAGT
GATGTCGTGTACTGGCTCCGCCTTTTTCCCGAGGGTGGGGGAGAACCGTATATAAGTGCAGTAGTCGCCG
TGAACGTTCTTTTTCGCAACGGGTTTGCCGCCAGAACACAGGTGTCGTGACGCGGGATCCGCCACCATGA
CCGAGTACAAGCCCACGGTGCGCCTCGCCACCCGCGACGACGTCCCCAGGGCCGTACGCACCCTCGCCGC
CGCGTTCGCCGACTACCCCGCCACGCGCCACACCGTCGATCCGGACCGCCACATCGAGCGGGTCACCGAG
CTGCAAGAACTCTTCCTCACGCGCGTCGGGCTCGACATCGGCAAGGTGTGGGTCGCGGACGACGGCGCCG
CGGTGGCGGTCTGGACCACGCCGGAGAGCGTCGAAGCGGGGGCGGTGTTCGCCGAGATCGGCCCGCGCAT
GGCCGAGTTGAGCGGTTCCCGGCTGGCCGCGCAGCAACAGATGGAAGGCCTCCTGGCGCCGCACCGGCCC
AAGGAGCCCGCGTGGTTCCTGGCCACCGTCGGAGTCTCGCCCGACCACCAGGGCAAGGGTCTGGGCAGCG
CCGTCGTGCTCCCCGGAGTGGAGGCGGCCGAGCGCGCCGGGGTGCCCGCCTTCCTGGAGACCTCCGCGCC
CCGCAACCTCCCCTTCTACGAGCGGCTCGGCTTCACCGTCACCGCCGACGTCGAGGTGCCCGAAGGACCG
CGCACCTGGTGCATGACCCGCAAGCCCGGTGCCTGAACGCGTTAAGTCGACAATCAACCTCTGGATTACA
AAATTTGTGAAAGATTGACTGGTATTCTTAACTATGTTGCTCCTTTTACGCTATGTGGATACGCTGCTTT
AATGCCTTTGTATCATGCTATTGCTTCCCGTATGGCTTTCATTTTCTCCTCCTTGTATAAATCCTGGTTG
CTGTCTCTTTATGAGGAGTTGTGGCCCGTTGTCAGGCAACGTGGCGTGGTGTGCACTGTGTTTGCTGACG
CAACCCCCACTGGTTGGGGCATTGCCACCACCTGTCAGCTCCTTTCCGGGACTTTCGCTTTCCCCCTCCC
TATTGCCACGGCGGAACTCATCGCCGCCTGCCTTGCCCGCTGCTGGACAGGGGCTCGGCTGTTGGGCACT
GACAATTCCGTGGTGTTGTCGGGGAAATCATCGTCCTTTCCTTGGCTGCTCGCCTGTGTTGCCACCTGGA
TTCTGCGCGGGACGTCCTTCTGCTACGTCCCTTCGGCCCTCAATCCAGCGGACCTTCCTTCCCGCGGCCT
GCTGCCGGCTCTGCGGCCTCTTCCGCGTCTTCGCCTTCGCCCTCAGACGAGTCGGATCTCCCTTTGGGCC
GCCTCCCCGCGTCGACTTTAAGACCAATGACTTACAAGGCAGCTGTAGATCTTAGCCACTTTTTAAAAGA
AAAGGGGGGACTGGAAGGGCTAATTCACTCCCAACGAAGACAAGATCTGCTTTTTGCTTGTACTGGGTCT
CTCTGGTTAGACCAGATCTGAGCCTGGGAGCTCTCTGGCTAACTAGGGAACCCACTGCTTAAGCCTCAAT
AAAGCTTGCCTTGAGTGCTTCAAGTAGTGTGTGCCCGTCTGTTGTGTGACTCTGGTAACTAGAGATCCCT
CAGACCCTTTTAGTCAGTGTGGAAAATCTCTAGCAGTACGTATAGTAGTTCATGTCATCTTATTATTCAG
TATTTATAACTTGCAAAGAAATGAATATCAGAGAGTGAGAGGAACTTGTTTATTGCAGCTTATAATGGTT
ACAAATAAAGCAATAGCATCACAAATTTCACAAATAAAGCATTTTTTTCACTGCATTCTAGTTGTGGTTT
GTCCAAACTCATCAATGTATCTTATCATGTCTGGCTCTAGCTATCCCGCCCCTAACTCCGCCCATCCCGC
CCCTAACTCCGCCCAGTTCCGCCCATTCTCCGCCCCATGGCTGACTAATTTTTTTTATTTATGCAGAGGC
CGAGGCCGCCTCGGCCTCTGAGCTATTCCAGAAGTAGTGAGGAGGCTTTTTTGGAGGCCTAGGGACGTAC
CCAATTCGCCCTATAGTGAGTCGTATTACGCGCGCTCACTGGCCGTCGTTTTACAACGTCGTGACTGGGA
AAACCCTGGCGTTACCCAACTTAATCGCCTTGCAGCACATCCCCCTTTCGCCAGCTGGCGTAATAGCGAA
GAGGCCCGCACCGATCGCCCTTCCCAACAGTTGCGCAGCCTGAATGGCGAATGGG
[124 nt withheld, positions 4886-5009]
C
[91 nt withheld, positions 5011-5101]
A
[49 nt withheld, positions 5103-5151]
CCTTTGACGTTGGAGTCCACGTTCTTT
[37 nt withheld, positions 5179-5215]
ACCCTATCTCGGTCTATTCTTTTGATTTATAAGGGATTTTGCCGATTTCGGCCTATTGGTTAAAAAATGA
GCTGATTTAACAAAAATTTAACGCGAATTTTAACAAAATATTAACGCTTACAATTTAGGTGGCACTTTTC
GGGGAAATGTGCGCGGAACCCCTATTTGTTTATTTTTCTAAATACATTCAAATATGTATCCGCTCATGAG
ACAATAACCCTGATAAATGCTTCAATAATATTGAAAAAGGAAGAGTATGAGTATTCAACATTTCCGTGTC
GCCCTTATTCCCTTTTTTGCGGCATTTTGCCTTCCTGTTTTTGCTCACCCAGAAACGCTGGTGAAAGTAA
AAGATGCTGAAGATCAGTTGGGTGCACGAGTGGGTTACATCGAACTGGATCTCAACAGCGGTAAGATCCT
TGAGAGTTTTCGCCCCGAAGAACGTTTTCCAATGATGAGCACTTTTAAAGTTCTGCTATGTGGCGCGGTA
TTATCCCGTATTGACGCCGGGCAAGAGCAACTCGGTCGCCGCATACACTATTCTCAGAATGACTTGGTTG
AGTACTCACCAGTCACAGAAAAGCATCTTACGGATGGCATGACAGTAAGAGAATTATGCAGTGCTGCCAT
AACCATGAGTGATAACACTGCGGCCAACTTACTTCTGACAACGATCGGAGGACCGAAGGAGCTAACCGCT
TTTTTGCACAACATGGGGGATCATGTAACTCGCCTTGATCGTTGGGAACCGGAGCTGAATGAAGCCATAC
CAAACGACGAGCGTGACACCACGATGCCTGTAGCAATGGCAACAACGTTGCGCAAACTATTAACTGGCGA
ACTACTTACTCTAGCTTCCCGGCAACAATTAATAGACTGGATGGAGGCGGATAAAGTTGCAGGACCACTT
CTGCGCTCGGCCCTTCCGGCTGGCTGGTTTATTGCTGATAAATCTGGAGCCGGTGAGCGTGGGTCTCGCG
GTATCATTGCAGCACTGGGGCCAGATGGTAAGCCCTCCCGTATCGTAGTTATCTACACGACGGGGAGTCA
GGCAACTATGGATGAACGAAATAGACAGATCGCTGAGATAGGTGCCTCACTGATTAAGCATTGGTAACTG
TCAGACCAAGTTTACTCATATATACTTTAGATTGATTTAAAACTTCATTTTTAATTTAAAAGGATCTAGG
TGAAGATCCTTTTTGATAATCTCATGACCAAAATCCCTTAACGTGAGTTTTCGTTCCACTGAGCGTCAGA
CCCCGTAGAAAAGATCAAAGGATCTTCTTGAGATCCTTTTTTTCTGCGCGTAATCTGCTGCTTGCAAACA
AAAAAACCACCGCTACCAGCGGTGGTTTGTTTGCCGGATCAAGAGCTACCAACTCTTTTTCCGAAGGTAA
CTGGCTTCAGCAGAGCGCAGATACCAAATACTGTTCTTCTAGTGTAGCCGTAGTTAGGCCACCACTTCAA
GAACTCTGTAGCACCGCCTACATACCTCGCTCTGCTAATCCTGTTACCAGTGGCTGCTGCCAGTGGCGAT
AAGTCGTGTCTTACCGGGTTGGACTCAAGACGATAGTTACCGGATAAGGCGCAGCGGTCGGGCTGAACGG
GGGGTTCGTGCACACAGCCCAGCTTGGAGCGAACGACCTACACCGAACTGAGATACCTACAGCGTGAGCT
ATGAGAAAGCGCCACGCTTCCCGAAGGGAGAAAGGCGGACAGGTATCCGGTAAGCGGCAGGGTCGGAACA
GGAGAGCGCACGAGGGAGCTTCCAGGGGGAAACGCCTGGTATCTTTATAGTCCTGTCGGGTTTCGCCACC
TCTGACTTGAGCGTCGATTTTTGTGATGCTCGTCAGGGGGGCGGAGCCTATGGAAAAACGCCAGCAACGC
GGCCTTTTTACGGTTCCTGGCCTTTTGCTGGCCTTTTGCTCACATGTTCTTTCCTGCGTTATCCCCTGAT
TCTGTGGATAACCGTATTACCGCCTTTGAGTGAGCTGATACCGCTCGCCGCAGCCGAACGACCGAGCGCA
GCGAGTCAGTGAGCGAGGAAGCGGAAGAGCGCCCAATACGCAAACCGCCTCTCCCCG
